>Addgene plasmid #172408 | pM423 | addgene full sequence | sequence record 341550 | Addgene NGS Result
TGGAAGGGCTAATTCACTCCCAAAGAAGACAAGATATCCTTGATCTGTGGATCTACCACACACAAGGCTA
CTTCCCTGATTAGCAGAACTACACACCAGGGCCAGGGGTCAGATATCCACTGACCTTTGGATGGTGCTAC
AAGCTAGTACCAGTTGAGCCAGATAAGGTAGAAGAGGCCAATAAAGGAGAGAACACCAGCTTGTTACACC
CTGTGAGCCTGCATGGGATGGATGACCCGGAGAGAGAAGTGTTAGAGTGGAGGTTTGACAGCCGCCTAGC
ATTTCATCACGTGGCCCGAGAGCTGCATCCGGAGTACTTCAAGAACTGCTGATATCGAGCTTGCTACAAG
GGACTTTCCGCTGGGGACTTTCCAGGGAGGCGTGGCCTGGGCGGGACTGGGGAGTGGCGAGCCCTCAGAT
CCTGCATATAAGCAGCTGCTTTTTGCCTGTACTGGGTCTCTCTGGTTAGACCAGATCTGAGCCTGGGAGC
TCTCTGGCTAACTAGGGAACCCACTGCTTAAGCCTCAATAAAGCTTGCCTTGAGTGCTTCAAGTAGTGTG
TGCCCGTCTGTTGTGTGACTCTGGTAACTAGAGATCCCTCAGACCCTTTTAGTCAGTGTGGAAAATCTCT
AGCAGTGGCGCCCGAACAGGGACTTGAAAGCGAAAGGGAAACCAGAGGAGCTCTCTCGACGCAGGACTCG
GCTTGCTGAAGCGCGCACGGCAAGAGGCGAGGGGCGGCGACTGGTGAGTACGCCAAAAATTTTGACTAGC
GGAGGCTAGAAGGAGAGAGATGGGTGCGAGAGCGTCAGTATTAAGCGGGGGAGAATTAGATCGCGATGGG
AAAAAATTCGGTTAAGGCCAGGGGGAAAGAAAAAATATAAATTAAAACATATAGTATGGGCAAGCAGGGA
GCTAGAACGATTCGCAGTTAATCCTGGCCTGTTAGAAACATCAGAAGGCTGTAGACAAATACTGGGACAG
CTACAACCATCCCTTCAGACAGGATCAGAAGAACTTAGATCATTATATAATACAGTAGCAACCCTCTATT
GTGTGCATCAAAGGATAGAGATAAAAGACACCAAGGAAGCTTTAGACAAGATAGAGGAAGAGCAAAACAA
AAGTAAGACCACCGCACAGCAAGCGGCCGGCCGCTGATCTTCAGACCTGGAGGAGGAGATATGAGGGACA
ATTGGAGAAGTGAATTATATAAATATAAAGTAGTAAAAATTGAACCATTAGGAGTAGCACCCACCAAGGC
AAAGAGAAGAGTGGTGCAGAGAGAAAAAAGAGCAGTGGGAATAGGAGCTTTGTTCCTTGGGTTCTTGGGA
GCAGCAGGAAGCACTATGGGCGCAGCGTCAATGACGCTGACGGTACAGGCCAGACAATTATTGTCTGGTA
TAGTGCAGCAGCAGAACAATTTGCTGAGGGCTATTGAGGCGCAACAGCATCTGTTGCAACTCACAGTCTG
GGGCATCAAGCAGCTCCAGGCAAGAATCCTGGCTGTGGAAAGATACCTAAAGGATCAACAGCTCCTGGGG
ATTTGGGGTTGCTCTGGAAAACTCATTTGCACCACTGCTGTGCCTTGGAATGCTAGTTGGAGTAATAAAT
CTCTGGAACAGATTTGGAATCACACGACCTGGATGGAGTGGGACAGAGAAATTAACAATTACACAAGCTT
AATACACTCCTTAATTGAAGAATCGCAAAACCAGCAAGAAAAGAATGAACAAGAATTATTGGAATTAGAT
AAATGGGCAAGTTTGTGGAATTGGTTTAACATAACAAATTGGCTGTGGTATATAAAATTATTCATAATGA
TAGTAGGAGGCTTGGTAGGTTTAAGAATAGTTTTTGCTGTACTTTCTATAGTGAATAGAGTTAGGCAGGG
ATATTCACCATTATCGTTTCAGACCCACCTCCCAACCCCGAGGGGACCCGACAGGCCCGAAGGAATAGAA
GAAGAAGGTGGAGAGAGAGACAGAGACAGATCCATTCGATTAGTGAACGGATCTCGACGGTATCGCCGAA
TTGACAAATGGCAGTATTCATCCACAATTTTAAAAGAAAAGGGGGGATTGGGGGGTACAGTGCAGGGGAA
AGAATAGTAGACATAATAGCAACAGACATACAAACTAAAGAATTACAAAAACAAATTACAAAAATTCAAA
ATTTTCGGGTTTATTACAGGGACAGCAGAGATCCAGTTTGGACTAGCGATGCTAGACTCGAGGCGTTGAC
ATTGATTATTGACTAGTTATTAATAGTAATCAATTACGGGGTCATTAGTTCATAGCCCATATATGGAGTT
CCGCGTTACATAACTTACGGTAAATGGCCCGCCTGGCTGACCGCCCAACGACCCCCGCCCATTGACGTCA
ATAATGACGTATGTTCCCATAGTAACGCCAATAGGGACTTTCCATTGACGTCAATGGGTGGAGTATTTAC
GGTAAACTGCCCACTTGGCAGTACATCAAGTGTATCATATGCCAAGTACGCCCCCTATTGACGTCAATGA
CGGTAAATGGCCCGCCTGGCATTATGCCCAGTACATGACCTTATGGGACTTTCCTACTTGGCAGTACATC
TACGTATTAGTCATCGCTATTACCATGGTGATGCGGTTTTGGCAGTACATCAATGGGCGTGGATAGCGGT
TTGACTCACGGGGATTTCCAAGTCTCCACCCCATTGACGTCAATGGGAGTTTGTTTTGGCACCAAAATCA
ACGGGACTTTCCAAAATGTCGTAACAACTCCGCCCCATTGACGCAAATGGGCGGTAGGCGTGTACGGTGG
GAGGTCTATATAAGCAGAGCTCTCTGGCTAACTACCGGTGCCACCATGTCCAAGGGAGAAGAGTTGTTTA
CTGGCGTAGTCCCTATTCTCGTGGAACTCGATGGTGACGTGAATGGCCATAAGTTTTCTGTCAGAGGAGA
GGGAGAAGGCGATGCCACCATCGGGAAACTCACGCTGAAATTCATCTGTACCACTGGAAAACTTCCCGTG
CCTTGGCCAACCCTCGTGACAACACTCACCTACGGGGTGCAATGTTTCTCTCGGTACCCGGACCATATGA
AGAGGCATGACTTCTTCAAGAGTGCCATGCCCGAGGGTTACGTTCAGGAGCGCACCATCTCTTTTAAGGA
CGATGGCAAATATAAGACAAGAGCAGTCGTCAAGTTCGAGGGTGATACACTCGTTAACCGCATCGAGCTC
AAAGGCACCGATTTTAAGGAGGACGGAAATATCCTGGGACACAAATTGGAGTACAACTTCAACAGTCACA
ACGTGTATATTACAGCAGATAAGCAGAAGAATGGCATAAAGGCCAATTTCACGGTAAGACATAATGTCGA
GGATGGCAGTGTCCAGCTGGCAGACCACTACCAGCAAAACACGCCCATTGGCGATGGACCTGTTCTCCTG
CCAGACAACCACTACCTCAGTACCCAAACAGTCCTGTCCAAGGACCCTAATGAGAAAGGAATCGATGGTG
GAGGTCGGACCGAAGAGTACAAGCTTATCCTGAACGGTAAAACCCTGAAAGGTGAAACCACCACCGAAGC
TGTTGACGCTGCTACCGCGGAAAAAGTTTTCAAACAGTACGCTAACGACAACGGTGTTGACGGTGAATGG
ACCTACGACGACGCTACCAAAACCTTCACGGTAACCGAAGGTGGTGGTAGCGGTGGTGGTACTAGTCCCA
AGAAGAAGCGCAAGGTGTAAGCGGCCGCCGGGTTTATTACAGGGACAGCAGAGATCCACTTTGGCCGCGG
CTCGAGGGGGTTGGGGTTGCGCCTTTTCCAAGGCAGCCCTGGGTTTGCGCAGGGACGCGGCTGCTCTGGG
CGTGGTTCCGGGAAACGCAGCGGCGCCGACCCTGGGACTCGCACATTCTTCACGTCCGTTCGCAGCGTCA
CCCGGATCTTCGCCGCTACCCTTGTGGGCCCCCCGGCGACGCTTCCTGCTCCGCCCCTAAGTCGGGAAGG
TTCCTTGCGGTTCGCGGCGTGCCGGACGTGACAAACGGAAGCCGCACGTCTCACTAGTACCCTCGCAGAC
GGACAGCGCCAGGGAGCAATGGCAGCGCGCCGACCGCGATGGGCTGTGGCCAATAGCGGCTGCTCAGCAG
GGCGCGCCGAGAGCAGCGGCCGGGAAGGGGCGGTGCGGGAGGCGGGGTGTGGGGCGGTAGTGTGGGCCCT
GTTCCTGCCCGCGCGGTGTTCCGCATTCTGCAAGCCTCCGGAGCGCACGTCGGCAGTCGGCTCCCTCGTT
GACCGAATCACCGACCTCTCTCCCCAGGGGGATCCACCGGAGCTTACCACCGGTGCCACCATGGGCTACC
CCTACGACGTGCCCGACTACGCCATCGAAGGCCGCCATATGCTAGCCGTTAAAATGGCTTCTAACTTTAC
TCAGTTCGTTCTCGTCGACAATGGCGGAACTGGCGACGTGACTGTCGCCCCAAGCAACTTCGCTAACGGG
ATCGCTGAATGGATCAGCTCTAACTCGCGTTCACAGGCTTACAAAGTAACCTGTAGCGTTCGTCAGAGCT
CTGCGCAGAATCGCAAATACACCATCAAAGTCGAGGTGCCTAAAGGCGCCTGGCGTTCGTACTTAAATAT
GGAACTAACCATTCCAATTTTCGCCACGAATTCCGACTGCGAGCTTATTGTTAAGGCAATGCAAGGTCTC
CTAAAAGATGGAAACCCGATTCCCTCAGCAATCGCAGCAAACTCCGGCATCTACGCGGATCCACCTGTTG
CTACTCCTAGCATGCCCAAGAAGAAGCGCAAGGTGGGTTCCGGCGCTGGCGGAAGCCCTGGGGGCGGGAG
CGGTGGCTCTGGTTCTTCTGCTAGTGGCGGCTCAACATCTATGGAGAAGAGAGACCACATGGTGCTGCTA
GAGTACGTGACCGCCGCAGGAATCACAGACGCTTCAGGAGGCGGAGGTTCTGGTGGAGGCGGTAGTGGCG
GTGGAGGGTCAATCGATGGTGGAGGTCGGACCGAAGAGTACAAGCTTATCCTGAACGGTAAAACCCTGAA
AGGTGAAACCACCACCGAAGCTGTTGACGCTGCTACCGCGGAAAAAGTTTTCAAACAGTACGCTAACGAC
AACGGTGTTGACGGTGAATGGACCTACGACGACGCTACCAAAACCTTCACGGTAACCGAAGGTGGTGGTA
GCGGTGGTGGTACTAGTCCCAAGAAGAAGCGCAAGGTGTAAGCGGCCGCTCTGGCTCTCGAGTAGGGTAA
TCTAGATAATCAACCTCTGGATTACAAAATTTGTGAAAGATTGACTGGTATTCTTAACTATGTTGCTCCT
TTTACGCTATGTGGATACGCTGCTTTAATGCCTTTGTATCATGCTATTGCTTCCCGTATGGCTTTCATTT
TCTCCTCCTTGTATAAATCCTGGTTGCTGTCTCTTTATGAGGAGTTGTGGCCCGTTGTCAGGCAACGTGG
CGTGGTGTGCACTGTGTTTGCTGACGCAACCCCCACTGGTTGGGGCATTGCCACCACCTGTCAGCTCCTT
TCCGGGACTTTCGCTTTCCCCCTCCCTATTGCCACGGCGGAACTCATCGCCGCCTGCCTTGCCCGCTGCT
GGACAGGGGCTCGGCTGTTGGGCACTGACAATTCCGTGGTGTTGTCGGGGAAATCATCGTCCTTTCCTTG
GCTGCTCGCCTGTGTTGCCACCTGGATTCTGCGCGGGACGTCCTTCTGCTACGTCCCTTCGGCCCTCAAT
CCAGCGGACCTTCCTTCCCGCGGCCTGCTGCCGGCTCTGCGGCCTCTTCCGCGTCTTCGCCTTCGCCCTC
AGACGAGTCGGATCTCCCTTTGGGCCGCCTCCCCGCCTGAGATCCTTTAAGACCAATGACTTACAAGGCA
GCTGTAGATCTTAGCCACTTTTTAAAAGAAAAGGGGGGACTGGAAGGGCTAATTCACTCCCAACGAAGAC
AAGATCTGCTTTTTGCTTGTACTGGGTCTCTCTGGTTAGACCAGATCTGAGCCTGGGAGCTCTCTGGCTA
ACTAGGGAACCCACTGCTTAAGCCTCAATAAAGCTTGCCTTGAGTGCTTCAAGTAGTGTGTGCCCGTCTG
TTGTGTGACTCTGGTAACTAGAGATCCCTCAGACCCTTTTAGTCAGTGTGGAAAATCTCTAGCAGTAGTA
GTTCATGTCATCTTATTATTCAGTATTTATAACTTGCAAAGAAATGAATATCAGAGAGTGAGAGGCCCGG
GTTAATTAAGGAAAGGGCTAGATCATTCTTGAAGACGAAAGGGCCTCGTGATACGCCTATTTTTATAGGT
TAATGTCATGATAATAATGGTTTCTTAGACGTCAGGTGGCACTTTTCGGGGAAATGTGCGCGGAACCCCT
ATTTGTTTATTTTTCTAAATACATTCAAATATGTATCCGCTCATGAGACAATAACCCTGATAAATGCTTC
AATAATATTGAAAAAGGAAGAGTATGAGTATTCAACATTTCCGTGTCGCCCTTATTCCCTTTTTTGCGGC
ATTTTGCCTTCCTGTTTTTGCTCACCCAGAAACGCTGGTGAAAGTAAAAGATGCTGAAGATCAGTTGGGT
GCACGAGTGGGTTACATCGAACTGGATCTCAACAGCGGTAAGATCCTTGAGAGTTTTCGCCCCGAAGAAC
GTTTTCCAATGATGAGCACTTTTAAAGTTCTGCTATGTGGCGCGGTATTATCCCGTGTTGACGCCGGGCA
AGAGCAACTCGGTCGCCGCATACACTATTCTCAGAATGACTTGGTTGAGTACTCACCAGTCACAGAAAAG
CATCTTACGGATGGCATGACAGTAAGAGAATTATGCAGTGCTGCCATAACCATGAGTGATAACACTGCGG
CCAACTTACTTCTGACAACGATCGGAGGACCGAAGGAGCTAACCGCTTTTTTGCACAACATGGGGGATCA
TGTAACTCGCCTTGATCGTTGGGAACCGGAGCTGAATGAAGCCATACCAAACGACGAGCGTGACACCACG
ATGCCTGTAGCAATGGCAACAACGTTGCGCAAACTATTAACTGGCGAACTACTTACTCTAGCTTCCCGGC
AACAATTAATAGACTGGATGGAGGCGGATAAAGTTGCAGGACCACTTCTGCGCTCGGCCCTTCCGGCTGG
CTGGTTTATTGCTGATAAATCTGGAGCCGGTGAGCGTGGGTCTCGCGGTATCATTGCAGCACTGGGGCCA
GATGGTAAGCCCTCCCGTATCGTAGTTATCTACACGACGGGGAGTCAGGCAACTATGGATGAACGAAATA
GACAGATCGCTGAGATAGGTGCCTCACTGATTAAGCATTGGTAACTGTCAGACCAAGTTTACTCATATAT
ACTTTAGATTGATTTAAAACTTCATTTTTAATTTAAAAGGATCTAGGTGAAGATCCTTTTTGATAATCTC
ATGACCAAAATCCCTTAACGTGAGTTTTCGTTCCACTGAGCGTCAGACCCCGTAGAAAAGATCAAAGGAT
CTTCTTGAGATCCTTTTTTTCTGCGCGTAATCTGCTGCTTGCAAACAAAAAAACCACCGCTACCAGCGGT
GGTTTGTTTGCCGGATCAAGAGCTACCAACTCTTTTTCCGAAGGTAACTGGCTTCAGCAGAGCGCAGATA
CCAAATACTGTTCTTCTAGTGTAGCCGTAGTTAGGCCACCACTTCAAGAACTCTGTAGCACCGCCTACAT
ACCTCGCTCTGCTAATCCTGTTACCAGTGGCTGCTGCCAGTGGCGATAAGTCGTGTCTTACCGGGTTGGA
CTCAAGACGATAGTTACCGGATAAGGCGCAGCGGTCGGGCTGAACGGGGGGTTCGTGCACACAGCCCAGC
TTGGAGCGAACGACCTACACCGAACTGAGATACCTACAGCGTGAGCTATGAGAAAGCGCCACGCTTCCCG
AAGGGAGAAAGGCGGACAGGTATCCGGTAAGCGGCAGGGTCGGAACAGGAGAGCGCACGAGGGAGCTTCC
AGGGGGAAACGCCTGGTATCTTTATAGTCCTGTCGGGTTTCGCCACCTCTGACTTGAGCGTCGATTTTTG
TGATGCTCGTCAGGGGGGCGGAGCCTATGGAAAAACGCCAGCAACGCGGCCTTTTTACGGTTCCTGGCCT
TTTGCTGGCCTTTTGCTCACATGTTCTTTCCTGCGTTATCCCCTGATTCTGTGGATAACCGTATTACCGC
CTTTGAGTGAGCTGATACCGCTCGCCGCAGCCGAACGACCGAGCGCAGCGAGTCAGTGAGCGAGGAAGCG
GAAGAGCGCCCAATACGCAAACCGCCTCTCCCCGCGCGTTGGCCGATTCATTAATGCAGCAAGCTCATGG
CTGACTAATTTTTTTTATTTATGCAGAGGCCGAGGCCGCCTCGGCCTCTGAGCTATTCCAGAAGTAGTGA
GGAGGCTTTTTTGGAGGCCTAGGCTTTTGCAAAAAGCTCCCCGTGGCACGACAGGTTTCCCGACTGGAAA
GCGGGCAGTGAGCGCAACGCAATTAATGTGAGTTAGCTCACTCATTAGGCACCCCAGGCTTTACACTTTA
TGCTTCCGGCTCGTATGTTGTGTGGAATTGTGAGCGGATAACAATTTCACACAGGAAACAGCTATGACAT
GATTACGAATTTCACAAATAAAGCATTTTTTTCACTGCATTCTAGTTGTGGTTTGTCCAAACTCATCAAT
GTATCTTATCATGTCTGGATCAACTGGATAACTCAAGCTAACCAAAATCATCCCAAACTTCCCACCCCAT
ACCCTATTACCACTGCCAATTACCTGTGGTTTCATTTACTCTAAACCTGTGATTCCTCTGAATTATTTTC
ATTTTAAAGAAATTGTATTTGTTAAATATGTACTACAAACTTAGTAGT
Features (pLannotate 1.2.2; 28 found; start..end, strand, type, name):
    377..634     +  LTR            5' LTR (truncated): truncated 5' long terminal repeat (LTR) from HIV-1
    681..806     +  misc_feature   HIV-1 Ψ: packaging signal of human immunodeficiency virus type 1
    790..1128    +  CDS            HIV-1 gag (fragment): gag protein from human immunodeficiency virus 1; gag
   1303..1536    +  misc_feature   RRE: The Rev response element (RRE) of HIV-1 allows for Rev-dependent mRNA export from the nucleus to the cytoplasm.
   1913..2013    +  CDS            Rev (fragment): human immunodeficiency virus 1 (HIV-1) Rev protein; rev; enhances nuclear export of unspliced and incompletely spliced viral mRNAs
   2058..2175    +  misc_feature   cPPT/CTS: central polypurine tract and central termination sequence of HIV-1
   2238..2617    +  enhancer       CMV enhancer: human cytomegalovirus immediate early enhancer
   2618..2821    +  promoter       CMV promoter: human cytomegalovirus (CMV) immediate early promoter
   2846..3487    +  CDS            Superfolder GFP (fragment): Superfolder GFP is a basic (constitutively fluorescent) green fluorescent protein published in 2005, derived from Aequorea victoria. It is reported to be a very rapidly-maturing weak dimer.
   3518..3679    +  CDS            GB1: B1 domain of Streptococcal protein G effective as a solubilizing fusion partner (Cheng and Patel, 2004)
   3787..4297    +  promoter       hPGK promoter: human phosphoglycerate kinase 1 promoter
   4394..4744    +  CDS            CAPSD_BPMS2 (fragment): Experimental evidence at protein level: Swiss-Prot protein existence level 1. Acts as a translational repressor of viral replicase synthesis late in infection. This latter function is the result of capsid protein interaction with an RNA hairpin which contains the replicase ribosome-binding site. From Escherichia phage MS2 (Bacteriophage MS2).
   4874..4927    +  CDS            Superfolder GFP (fragment): Superfolder GFP is a basic (constitutively fluorescent) green fluorescent protein published in 2005, derived from Aequorea victoria. It is reported to be a very rapidly-maturing weak dimer.
   5009..5170    +  CDS            GB1: B1 domain of Streptococcal protein G effective as a solubilizing fusion partner (Cheng and Patel, 2004)
   5258..5846    +  misc_feature   WPRE: woodchuck hepatitis virus posttranscriptional regulatory element
   5854..5919    +  CDS            nef (fragment): NEF_HV1Z2 - Experimental evidence at protein level: Swiss-Prot protein existence level 1. Extracellular Nef protein targets CD4(+) T-lymphocytes for apoptosis by interacting with CXCR4 surface receptors. From Human immunodeficiency virus type 1 group M subtype D (isolate Z2/CDC-Z34) (HIV-1).
   5921..6154    +  LTR            3' LTR (ΔU3): self-inactivating 3' long terminal repeat (LTR) from HIV-1
   6359..6463    +  promoter       AmpR promoter: bla
   6464..7324    +  CDS            AmpR: β-lactamase; bla; confers resistance to ampicillin, carbenicillin, and related antibiotics
   7495..8083    +  rep_origin     ori: high-copy-number ColE1/pMB1/pBR322/pUC origin of replication
   8266..8320    +  CDS            lacI (fragment): lac repressor; lacI; The lac repressor binds to the lac operator to inhibit transcription in E. coli. This inhibition can be relieved by adding lactose or isopropyl-β-D-thiogalactopyranoside (IPTG).
   8326..8419    +  rep_origin     SV40 ori (fragment): SV40 origin of replication
   8444..8481    +  CDS            lacI (fragment): lac repressor; lacI; The lac repressor binds to the lac operator to inhibit transcription in E. coli. This inhibition can be relieved by adding lactose or isopropyl-β-D-thiogalactopyranoside (IPTG).
   8494..8515    +  protein_bind   CAP binding site: CAP binding activates transcription in the presence of cAMP. E. coli catabolite activator protein
   8530..8560    +  promoter       lac promoter: promoter for the E. coli lac operon
   8568..8584    +  protein_bind   lac operator: The lac repressor binds to the lac operator to inhibit transcription in E. coli. This inhibition can be relieved by adding lactose or isopropyl-β-D-thiogalactopyranoside (IPTG). lac repressor encoded by lacI
   8618..8701    +  polyA_signal   SV40 poly(A) signal (fragment): SV40 polyadenylation signal
   8868..329     +  CDS            nef (fragment) (across the origin): NEF_HV1BR - Experimental evidence at protein level: Swiss-Prot protein existence level 1. Extracellular Nef protein targets CD4(+) T-lymphocytes for apoptosis by interacting with CXCR4 surface receptors (PubMed:14990729). From Human immunodeficiency virus type 1 group M subtype B (isolate BRU/LAI) (HIV-1).
