[The description below was written by a language model from this plasmid's Addgene catalogue record and pLannotate feature annotations shown in this document.]
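Description:
pM423 is a lentiviral mammalian expression plasmid built on the pHAGE-DEST backbone (with the TetO element deleted, according to the record) that delivers both halves of a soluble split superfolder GFP system for CRISPR-based imaging. It is maintained in E. coli through a high-copy ColE1/pUC-type origin and an ampicillin resistance gene. The transfer cassette carries the usual HIV-1 elements: a truncated 5' LTR, the Ψ packaging signal with a gag fragment, the RRE for Rev-dependent nuclear export, the cPPT/CTS, a WPRE to boost transcript expression, and a self-inactivating ΔU3 3' LTR. No mammalian selection marker is annotated.

Between the LTRs sit two independent expression units. In the first, the CMV enhancer and promoter precede a large superfolder GFP fragment, corresponding to GFP1-10, followed by a GB1 domain, the protein G B1 module used as a solubilizing fusion partner. In the second, the hPGK promoter precedes the MS2 coat protein (MCP), followed by a short superfolder GFP fragment corresponding to GFP11 and a second GB1 domain. The catalogue names only hPGK as the promoter, for the MCP insert cloned between AgeI and XbaI; the CMV-driven unit is evident only from the feature table.

Neither GFP fragment fluoresces alone; fluorescence arises when GFP11 and GFP1-10 complement each other. Because MCP binds MS2 RNA hairpins, the design would suit assembling the fluorophore on hairpin-bearing guide RNAs, although the record itself does not describe this. That use is consistent with the associated work on background-suppressed live visualization of genomic loci. The guide RNA and Cas9 components are not encoded on this plasmid and would have to be supplied separately.
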