Addgene plasmid #172408: pM423
Purpose: Expresses sfGFP (1-10) and MCP-GFP11
Depositing lab: Hajin Kim. Depositing organization: Ulsan National Institute of Science and Technology (UNIST). Publication: Background-suppressed live visualization of genomic loci with an improved CRISPR system based on a split fluorophore. Chaudhary N, Nho SH, Cho H, Gantumur N, Ra JS, Myung K, Kim H. Genome Res. 2020 Sep;30(9):1306-1316. doi: 10.1101/gr.260018.119. Epub 2020 Sep 4. PubMed 32887690.
Backbone
  Vector backbone: pHAGE-DEST
  Backbone size w/o insert (bp): 6450
  Total vector size (bp): 8868
  Modifications to backbone: TetO deletion
  Vector type: Mammalian Expression, Lentiviral, CRISPR
Growth in bacteria
  Bacterial resistance: Ampicillin, 100 μg/mL
  Growth temperature: 37°C
  Growth strain: NEB Stable
  Copy number: High Copy
Gene/Insert
  Gene/Insert name: MCP, bipartite sfGFP
  Species: Synthetic
  Insert size (bp): 392
  Promoter: hPGK
  Tag / fusion protein: sfGFP {1-10} (N terminal on backbone)
  Cloning method: Restriction Enzyme; 5′ cloning site AgeI (not destroyed); 3′ cloning site XbaI (not destroyed)
  Sequencing primers: 5′ cctcgttgaccgaatcaccg; 3′ agttaagaataccagtcaatctttcac
Terms and licenses: Academic/Nonprofit Terms; Industry Terms: Not Available to Industry
Depositor comments: Soluble bipartite sfGFP system expressing MCP-GFP11 and GFP1-10.
How to cite: pM423 was a gift from Hajin Kim (Addgene plasmid # 172408 ; http://n2t.net/addgene:172408 ; RRID:Addgene_172408)
